>Addgene plasmid #63568 | pCDNA3.1-Flag-H2A K13-15-118-119R | depositor partial sequence | sequence record 105700 | Insert DNA Sequence
CCATGGACTACAAGGACGACGATGACAAGGTACCTAGGATCCAGTCGGGACGTGGCAAGCAGGGCGGCAA
AGCTCGCGCCAGGGCCAGGACCCGCTCTTCTCGGGCCGGGCTTCAGTTTCCCGTAGGCCGAGTGCATCGC
CTGCTCCGCAAAGGCAACTATGCGGAGCGGGTCGGTGCTGGAGCGCCGGTGTACCTGGCGGCGGTGCTGG
AGTACCTGACCGCCGAGATCCTGGAGCTGGCTGGCAACGCGGCCCGCGACAACAAGAAGACTCGCATCAT
CCCGCGTCACCTCCAGCTGGCCATCCGCAACGATGAGGAGCTCAACAAGCTTCTGGGCAAAGTCACCATC
GCACAGGGTGGCGTCCTGCCCAACATCCAGGCCGTGCTACTGCCCAGGAGGACCGAGAGCCACCACAAGG
CCAAGGGCAAGTAACAGATATC
