>Addgene plasmid #63568 | pCDNA3.1-Flag-H2A K13-15-118-119R | addgene partial sequence | sequence record 107077 | CMV-F 5'-CGCAAATGGGCGGTAGGCGTG-3'
ACTGCTTACTGGCTTATCGAAATTAATACGACTCACTATAGGGAGACCCAAGCTGGCTAGCGTTTAAACT
TAAGCTTACCATGGACTACAAGGACGACGATGACAAGGTACCTAGGATCCAGTCGGGACGTGGCAAGCAG
GGCGGCAAAGCTCGCGCCAGGGCCAGGACCCGCTCTTCTCGGGCCGGGCTTCAGTTTCCCGTAGGCCGAG
TGCATCGCCTGCTCCGCAAAGGCAACTATGCGGAGCGGGTCGGTGCTGGAGCGCCGGTGTACCTGGCGGC
GGTGCTGGAGTACCTGACCGCCGAGATCCTGGAGCTGGCTGGCAACGCGGCCCGCGACAACAAGAAGACT
CGCATCATCCCGCGTCACCTCCAGCTGGCCATCCGCAACGATGAGGAGCTCAACAAGCTTCTGGGCAAAG
TCACCATCGCACAGGGTGGCGTCCTGCCCAACATCCAGGCCGTGCTACTGCCCAGGAGGACCGAGAGCCA
CCACAAGGCCAAGGGCAAGTAACAGATATCCAGCACAGTGGCGGCCGCTCGAGTCTAGAGGGCCCGTTTA
AACCCGCTGATCAGCCTCGACTGTGCCTTCTAGTTGCCAGCCATCTGTTGTTTGCCCCTCCCCCGTGCCT
TCCTTGACCCTGGAAGGTGCCACTCCCACTGT
