>Addgene plasmid #63568 | pCDNA3.1-Flag-H2A K13-15-118-119R | addgene partial sequence | sequence record 107078 | BGH-rev 5'-TAGAAGGCACAGTCGAGG-3'
TCGAGCGGCCGCCACTGTGCTGGATATCTGTTACTTGCCCTTGGCCTTGTGGTGGCTCTCGGTCCTCCTG
GGCAGTAGCACGGCCTGGATGTTGGGCAGGACGCCACCCTGTGCGATGGTGACTTTGCCCAGAAGCTTGT
TGAGCTCCTCATCGTTGCGGATGGCCAGCTGGAGGTGACGCGGGATGATGCGAGTCTTCTTGTTGTCGCG
GGCCGCGTTGCCAGCCAGCTCCAGGATCTCGGCGGTCAGGTACTCCAGCACCGCCGCCAGGTACACCGGC
GCTCCAGCACCGACCCGCTCCGCATAGTTGCCTTTGCGGAGCAGGCGATGCACTCGGCCTACGGGAAACT
GAAGCCCGGCCCGAGAAGAGCGGGTCCTGGCCCTGGCGCGAGCTTTGCCGCCCTGCTTGCCACGTCCCGA
CTGGATCCTAGGTACCTTGTCATCGTCGTCCTTGTAGTCCATGGTAAGCTTAAGTTTAAACGCTAGCCAG
CTTGGGTCTCCCTATAGTGAGTCGTATTAATTTCGATAAGCCAGTAAGCAGTGGGTTCTCTAGTTAGCCA
GAGAGCTCTGCTTATATAGACCTCCCACCGTACACGCCTACCGCCCATTTGCGTCAATGGGGCGGAGTTG
TTACGACATTTTGGAAAGTCCCGTTGATTTTGGTG
