[The description below was written by a language model from this plasmid's Addgene catalogue record.]
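Description:
pCDNA3.1-Flag-H2A K13-15-118-119R is a mammalian expression plasmid built on the pcDNA3.1 backbone. It is propagated in E. coli under ampicillin selection; the record lists the copy number as unknown and provides no feature table, so other backbone elements (origins of replication, any mammalian selection marker) are not documented here. The use of a BGH reverse sequencing primer is consistent with the bovine growth hormone polyadenylation region that normally lies downstream of the cloning site in this vector family.

The payload is a roughly 0.4 kb insert encoding human histone H2A (annotated to the H2AC20 gene), cloned between BamHI and EcoRV sites and transcribed from the strong constitutive CMV promoter. An N-terminal Flag epitope with a short linker is fused to the histone, allowing detection or immunoprecipitation of the exogenous protein separately from endogenous H2A. Four lysines, at positions 13, 15, 118 and 119, are replaced by arginine. This substitution preserves positive charge but removes the amine needed for ubiquitin conjugation.

The associated study concerns RNF168-dependent ubiquitination of K13-15 on H2A/H2AX in DNA damage signalling, and K118/K119 are generally known as the canonical Polycomb-type H2A monoubiquitination sites. This quadruple mutant therefore lacks both the N-terminal and C-terminal acceptor clusters. It is suited to serve as a ubiquitination-deficient control in transfected human cells, alongside wild-type or partially mutated H2A, when mapping which residues are modified after DNA damage.
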