Addgene plasmid #63568: pCDNA3.1-Flag-H2A K13-15-118-119R
Purpose: Expression of human H2A (with multiple Lysine to Arginine point mutations) tagged with Flag
Depositing lab: Titia Sixma. Depositing organization: Netherlands Cancer Institute. Publication: RNF168 ubiquitinates K13-15 on H2A/H2AX to drive DNA damage signaling. Mattiroli F, Vissers JH, van Dijk WJ, Ikpa P, Citterio E, Vermeulen W, Marteijn JA, Sixma TK. Cell. 2012 Sep 14;150(6):1182-95. doi: 10.1016/j.cell.2012.08.005. PubMed 22980979.
Backbone
  Vector backbone: pcDNA3.1
  Vector type: Mammalian Expression
Growth in bacteria
  Bacterial resistance: Ampicillin, 100 μg/mL
  Growth temperature: 37°C
  Growth strain: DH5alpha
  Copy number: Unknown
Gene/Insert
  Gene/Insert name: H2A
  Species: H. sapiens (human)
  Insert size (bp): 394
  Mutation: Lysine at 13, 15, 118, and 119 are now Arginine
  Entrez Gene: H2AC20 (a.k.a. H2A, H2A-GL101, H2A/q, H2AFQ, HIST2H2AC)
  Promoter: CMV
  Tag / fusion protein: Flag (MDYKDDDDKVPRIQ) (N terminal on insert)
  Cloning method: Restriction Enzyme; 5′ cloning site BamHi (unknown if destroyed); 3′ cloning site EcoRV (unknown if destroyed)
  Sequencing primers: 5′ CMV-F; 3′ BGH-rev
Terms and licenses: Academic/Nonprofit Terms; Industry Terms: Not Available to Industry
How to cite: pCDNA3.1-Flag-H2A K13-15-118-119R was a gift from Titia Sixma (Addgene plasmid # 63568 ; http://n2t.net/addgene:63568 ; RRID:Addgene_63568)
